>Addgene plasmid #171666 | pJCC_039 FnCas12a | addgene full sequence | sequence record 335044 | Addgene NGS Result
ATTGTTAGATTTCATACACGGTGCCTGACTGCGTTAGCAATTTAACTGTGATAAACTACCGCATTAAAGC
TTATCGATGATAAGCTGTCAAACATGAGAATTCTTGAAGACGAAAGGGCCTCGTGATACGCCTATTTTTA
TAGGTTAATGTCATGATAATAATGGTTTCTTAGACGTCAGGTGGCACTTTTCGGGGAAATGTGCGCGGAA
CCCCTATTTGTTTATTTTTCTAAATACATTCAAATATGTATCCGCTCATGAGACAATAACCCTGATAAAT
GCTTCAATAACATTGAAAAAGGAAGAGTATGAGTATTCAACATTTCCGTGTCGCCCTTATTCCCTTTTTT
GCGGCATTTTGCCTTCCTGTTTTTGCTCACCCAGAAACGCTGGTGAAAGTAAAAGATGCTGAAGATCAGT
TGGGTGCACGAGTGGGTTACATCGAACTGGATCTCAACAGCGGTAAGATCCTTGAGAGTTTTCGCCCCGA
AGAACGTTTTCCAATGATGAGCACTTTTAAAGTTCTGCTATGTGGCGCGGTATTATCCCGTGTTGACGCC
GGGCAAGAGCAACTCGGTCGCCGCATACACTATTCTCAGAATGACTTGGTTGAGTACTCACCAGTCACAG
AAAAGCATCTTACGGATGGCATGACAGTAAGAGAATTATGCAGTGCTGCCATAACCATGAGTGATAACAC
TGCGGCCAACTTACTTCTGACAACGATCGGAGGACCGAAGGAGCTAACCGCTTTTTTGCACAACATGGGG
GATCATGTAACTCGCCTTGATCGTTGGGAACCGGAGCTGAATGAAGCCATACCAAACGACGAGCGTGACA
CCACGATGCCTGCAGCAATGGCAACAACGTTGCGCAAACTATTAACTGGCGAACTACTTACTCTAGCTTC
CCGGCAACAATTAATAGACTGGATGGAGGCGGATAAAGTTGCAGGACCACTTCTGCGCTCGGCCCTTCCG
GCTGGCTGGTTTATTGCTGATAAATCTGGAGCCGGTGAGCGTGGGTCTCGCGGTATCATTGCAGCACTGG
GGCCAGATGGTAAGCCCTCCCGTATCGTAGTTATCTACACGACGGGGAGTCAGGCAACTATGGATGAACG
AAATAGACAGATCGCTGAGATAGGTGCCTCACTGATTAAGCATTGGTAACTGTCAGACCAAGTTTACTCA
TATATACTTTAGATTGATTTAAAACTTCATTTTTAATTTAAAAGGATCTAGGTGAAGATCCTTTTTGATA
ATCTCATGACCAAAATCCCTTAACGTGAGTTTTAGTTCCACTGAGCGTCAGACCCCGTAGAAAAGATCAA
AGGATCTTCTTGAGATCCTTTTTTTCTGCGCGTAATCTGCTGCTTGCAAACAAAAAAACCACCGCTACCA
GCGGTGGTTTGTTTGCCGGATCAAGAGCTACCAACTCTTTTTCCGAAGGTAACTGGCTTCAGCAGAGCGC
AGATACCAAATACTGTCCTTCTAGTGTAGCCGTAGTTAGGCCACCACTTCAAGAACTCTGTAGCACCGCC
TACATACCTCGCTCTGCTAATCCTGTTACCAGTGGCTGCTGCCAGTGGCGATAAGTCGTGTCTTACCGGG
TTGGACTCAAGACGATAGTTACCGGATAAGGCGCAGCGGTCGGGCTGAACGGGGGGTTCGTGCACACAGC
CCAGCTTGGAGCGAACGACCTACACCGAACTGAGATACCTACAGCGTGAGCTATGAGAAAGCGCCACGCT
TCCCGAAGGGAGAAAGGCGGACAGGTATCCGGTAAGCGGCAGGGTCGGAACAGGAGAGCGCACGAGGGAG
CTTCCAGGGGGAAACGCCTGGTATCTTTATAGTCCTGTCGGGTTTCGCCACCTCTGACTTGAGCGTCGAT
TTTTGTGATGCTCGTCAGGGGGGCGGAGCCTATGGAAAAACGCCAGCAACGCGGCCTTTTTACGGTTCCT
GGCCTTTTGCTGGCCTTTTGCTCACATGTTCTTTCCTGCGTTATCCCCTGATTCTGTGGATAACCGTATT
ACCGCCTTTGAGTGAGCTGATACCGCTCGCCGCAGCCGAACGACCGAGCGCAGCGAGTCAGTGAGCGAGG
AAGCGGAACAGCGCCTGATGCGGTATTTTCTCCTTACGCATCTGTGCGGTATTTCACACCGCAATGGTGC
ACTCTCAGTACAATCTGCTCTGATGCCGCATAGTTAAGCCAGTATACACTCCGCTATCGCTACGTGACTG
GGTCATGGCTGCGCCCCGACACCCGCCAACACCCGCTGACGCGCCCTGACGGGCTTGTCTGCTCCCGGCA
TCCGCTTACAGACAAGCTGTGACCGTCTCCGGGAGCTGCATGTGTCAGAGGTTTTCACCGTCATCACCGA
AACGCGCGAGGCAGCTGCGGTAAAGCTCATCAGCGTGGTCGTGAAGCGATTCACAGATGTCTGCCTGTTC
ATCCGCGTCCAGCTCGTTGAGTTTCTCCAGAAGCGTTAATGTCTGGCTTCTGATAAAGCGGGCCATGTTA
AGGGCGGTTTTTTCCTGTTTGGTCACTGATGCCTCCGTGTAAGGGGGATTTCTGTTCATGGGGGTAATGA
TACCGATGAAACGAGAGAGGATGCTCACGATACGGGTTACTGATGATGAACATGCCCGGTTACTGGAACG
TTGTGAGGGTAAACAACTGGCGGTATGGATGCGGCGGGACCAGAGAAAAATCACTCAGGGTCAATGCCAG
CGCTTCGTTAATACAGATGTAGGTGTTCCACAGGGTAGCCAGCAGCATCCTGCGATGCAGATCCGGAACA
TAATGGTGCAGGGCGCTGACTTCCGCGTTTCCAGACTTTACGAAACACGGAAACCGAAGACCATTCATGT
TGTTGCTCAGGTCGCAGACGTTTTGCAGCAGCAGTCGCTTCACGTTCGCTCGCGTATCGGTGATTCATTC
TGCTAACCAGTAAGGCAACCCCGCCAGCCTAGCCGGGTCCTCAACGACAGGAGCACGATCATGCGCACCC
GTGGCCAGGACCCAACGCTGCCCGAGATGCGCCGCGTGCGGCTGCTGGAGATGGCGGACGCGATGGATAT
GTTCTGCCAAGGGTTGGTTTGCGCATTCACAGTTCTCCGCAAGAATTGATTGGCTCCAATTCTTGGAGTG
GTGAATCCGTTAGCGAGGTGCCGCCGGCTTCCATTCAGGTCGAGGTGGCCCGGCTCCATGCACCGCGACG
CAACGCGGGGAGGCAGACAAGGTATAGGGCGGCGCCTACAATCCATGCCAACCCGTTCCATGTGCTCGCC
GAGGCGGCATAAATCGCCGTGACGATCAGCGGTCCAATGATCGAAGTTAGGCTGGTAAGAGCCGCGAGCG
ATCCTTGAAGCTGTCCCTGATGGTCGTCATCTACCTGCCTGGACAGCATGGCCTGCAACGCGGGCATCCC
GATGCCGCCGGAAGCGAGAAGAATCATAATGGGGAAGGCCATCCAGCCTCGCGTCGCGAACGCCAGCAAG
ACGTAGCCCAGCGCGTCGGCCGCCATGCCGGCGATAATGGCCTGCTTCTCGCCGAAACGTTTGGTGGCGG
GACCAGTGACGAAGGCTTGAGCGAGGGCGTGCAAGATTCCGAATACCGCAAGCGACAGGCCGATCATCGT
CGCGCTCCAGCGAAAGCGGTCCTCGCCGAAAATGACCCAGAGCGCTGCCGGCACCTGTCCTACGAGTTGC
ATGATAAAGAAGACAGTCATAAGTGCGGCGACGATAGTCATGCCCCGCGCCCACCGGAAGGAGCTGACTG
GGTTGAAGGCTCTCAAGGGCATCGGTCGACGCTCTCCCTTATGCGACTCCTGCATTAGGAAGCAGCCCAG
TAGTAGGTTGAGGCCGTTGAGCACCGCCGCCGCAAGGAATGGTGCATGCAAGGAGATGGCGCCCAACAGT
CCCCCGGCCACGGGGCCTGCCACCATACCCACGCCGAAACAAGCGCTCATGAGCCCGAAGTGGCGAGCCC
GATCTTCCCCATCGGTGATGTCGGCGATATAGGCGCCAGCAACCGCACCTGTGGCGCCGGTGATGCCGGC
CACGATGCGTCCGGCGTAGAGGATCGAGATCTCGATCCCGCGAAATTAATACGACTCACTATAGGGAGAC
CACAACGGTTTCCCTCTAGTGCCGGCTCCGGAGAGCTCTTTAATTAAGCGGCCGCCCTGCAGGACTCGAG
TTCTAGAAATAATTTTGTTTAACTTTAAGAAGGAGATATACATATGTCAATTTATCAAGAATTTGTTAAT
AAATATAGTTTAAGTAAAACTCTAAGATTTGAGTTAATCCCACAGGGTAAAACACTTGAAAACATAAAAG
CAAGAGGTTTGATTTTAGATGATGAGAAAAGAGCTAAAGACTACAAAAAGGCTAAACAAATAATTGATAA
ATATCATCAGTTTTTTATAGAGGAGATATTAAGTTCGGTTTGTATTAGCGAAGATTTATTACAAAACTAT
TCTGATGTTTATTTTAAACTTAAAAAGAGTGATGATGATAATCTACAAAAAGATTTTAAAAGTGCAAAAG
ATACGATAAAGAAACAAATATCTGAATATATAAAGGACTCAGAGAAATTTAAGAATTTGTTTAATCAAAA
CCTTATCGATGCTAAAAAAGGGCAAGAGTCAGATTTAATTCTATGGCTAAAGCAATCTAAGGATAATGGT
ATAGAACTATTTAAAGCCAATAGTGATATCACAGATATAGATGAGGCGTTAGAAATAATCAAATCTTTTA
AAGGTTGGACAACTTATTTTAAGGGTTTTCATGAAAATAGAAAAAATGTTTATAGTAGCAATGATATTCC
TACATCTATTATTTATAGGATAGTAGATGATAATTTGCCTAAATTTCTAGAAAATAAAGCTAAGTATGAG
AGTTTAAAAGACAAAGCTCCAGAAGCTATAAACTATGAACAAATTAAAAAAGATTTGGCAGAAGAGCTAA
CCTTTGATATTGACTACAAAACATCTGAAGTTAATCAAAGAGTTTTTTCACTTGATGAAGTTTTTGAGAT
AGCAAACTTTAATAATTATCTAAATCAAAGTGGTATTACTAAATTTAATACTATTATTGGTGGTAAATTT
GTAAATGGTGAAAATACAAAGAGAAAAGGTATAAATGAATATATAAATCTATACTCACAGCAAATAAATG
ATAAAACACTCAAAAAATATAAAATGAGTGTTTTATTTAAGCAAATTTTAAGTGATACAGAATCTAAATC
TTTTGTAATTGATAAGTTAGAAGATGATAGTGATGTAGTTACAACGATGCAAAGTTTTTATGAGCAAATA
GCAGCTTTTAAAACAGTAGAAGAAAAATCTATTAAAGAAACACTATCTTTATTATTTGATGATTTAAAAG
CTCAAAAACTTGATTTGAGTAAAATTTATTTTAAAAATGATAAATCTCTTACTGATCTATCACAACAAGT
TTTTGATGATTATAGTGTTATTGGTACAGCGGTACTAGAATATATAACTCAACAAATAGCACCTAAAAAT
CTTGATAACCCTAGTAAGAAAGAGCAAGAATTAATAGCCAAAAAAACTGAAAAAGCAAAATACTTATCTC
TAGAAACTATAAAGCTTGCCTTAGAAGAATTTAATAAGCATAGAGATATAGATAAACAGTGTAGGTTTGA
AGAAATACTTGCAAACTTTGCGGCTATTCCGATGATATTTGATGAAATAGCTCAAAACAAAGACAATTTG
GCACAGATATCTATCAAATATCAAAATCAAGGTAAAAAAGACCTACTTCAAGCTAGTGCGGAAGATGATG
TTAAAGCTATCAAGGATCTTTTAGATCAAACTAATAATCTCTTACATAAACTAAAAATATTTCATATTAG
TCAGTCAGAAGATAAGGCAAATATTTTAGACAAGGATGAGCATTTTTATCTAGTATTTGAGGAGTGCTAC
TTTGAGCTAGCGAATATAGTGCCTCTTTATAACAAAATTAGAAACTATATAACTCAAAAGCCATATAGTG
ATGAGAAATTTAAGCTCAATTTTGAGAACTCGACTTTGGCTAATGGTTGGGATAAAAATAAAGAGCCTGA
CAATACGGCAATTTTATTTATCAAAGATGATAAATATTATCTGGGTGTGATGAATAAGAAAAATAACAAA
ATATTTGATGATAAAGCTATCAAAGAAAATAAAGGCGAGGGTTATAAAAAAATTGTTTATAAACTTTTAC
CTGGCGCAAATAAAATGTTACCTAAGGTTTTCTTTTCTGCTAAATCTATAAAATTTTATAATCCTAGTGA
AGATATACTTAGAATAAGAAATCATTCCACACATACAAAAAATGGTAGTCCTCAAAAAGGATATGAAAAA
TTTGAGTTTAATATTGAAGATTGCCGAAAATTTATAGATTTTTATAAACAGTCTATAAGTAAGCATCCGG
AGTGGAAAGATTTTGGATTTAGATTTTCTGATACTCAAAGATATAATTCTATAGATGAATTTTATAGAGA
AGTTGAAAATCAAGGCTACAAACTAACTTTTGAAAATATATCAGAGAGCTATATTGATAGCGTAGTTAAT
CAGGGTAAATTGTACCTATTCCAAATCTATAATAAAGATTTTTCAGCTTATAGCAAAGGGCGACCAAATC
TACATACTTTATATTGGAAAGCGCTGTTTGATGAGAGAAATCTTCAAGATGTGGTTTATAAGCTAAATGG
TGAGGCAGAGCTTTTTTATCGTAAACAATCAATACCTAAAAAAATCACTCACCCAGCTAAAGAGGCAATA
GCTAATAAAAACAAAGATAATCCTAAAAAAGAGAGTGTTTTTGAATATGATTTAATCAAAGATAAACGCT
TTACTGAAGATAAGTTTTTCTTTCACTGTCCTATTACAATCAATTTTAAATCTAGTGGAGCTAATAAGTT
TAATGATGAAATCAATTTATTGCTAAAAGAAAAAGCAAATGATGTTCATATATTAAGTATAGATAGAGGT
GAAAGACATTTAGCTTACTATACTTTGGTAGATGGTAAAGGCAATATCATCAAACAAGATACTTTCAACA
TCATTGGTAATGATAGAATGAAAACAAACTACCATGATAAGCTTGCTGCAATAGAGAAAGATAGGGATTC
AGCTAGGAAAGACTGGAAAAAGATAAATAACATCAAAGAGATGAAAGAGGGCTATCTATCTCAGGTAGTT
CATGAAATAGCTAAGCTAGTTATAGAGTATAATGCTATTGTGGTTTTTGAGGATTTAAATTTTGGATTTA
AAAGAGGGCGTTTCAAGGTAGAGAAGCAGGTCTATCAAAAGTTAGAAAAAATGCTAATTGAGAAACTAAA
CTATCTAGTTTTCAAAGATAATGAGTTTGATAAAACTGGGGGAGTGCTTAGAGCTTATCAGCTAACAGCA
CCTTTTGAGACTTTTAAAAAGATGGGTAAACAAACAGGTATTATCTACTATGTACCAGCTGGTTTTACTT
CAAAAATTTGTCCTGTAACTGGTTTTGTAAATCAGTTATATCCTAAGTATGAAAGTGTCAGCAAATCTCA
AGAGTTCTTTAGTAAGTTTGACAAGATTTGTTATAACCTTGATAAGGGCTATTTTGAGTTTAGTTTTGAT
TATAAAAACTTTGGTGACAAGGCTGCCAAAGGCAAGTGGACTATAGCTAGCTTTGGGAGTAGATTGATTA
ACTTTAGAAATTCAGATAAAAATCATAATTGGGATACTCGAGAAGTTTATCCAACTAAAGAGTTGGAGAA
ATTGCTAAAAGATTATTCTATCGAATATGGGCATGGCGAATGTATCAAAGCAGCTATTTGCGGTGAGAGC
GACAAAAAGTTTTTTGCTAAGCTAACTAGTGTCCTAAATACTATCTTACAAATGCGTAACTCAAAAACAG
GTACTGAGTTAGATTATCTAATTTCACCAGTAGCAGATGTAAATGGCAATTTCTTTGATTCGCGACAGGC
GCCAAAAAATATGCCTCAAGATGCTGATGCCAATGGTGCTTATCATATTGGGCTAAAAGGTCTGATGCTA
CTAGGTAGGATCAAAAATAATCAAGAGGGCAAAAAACTCAATTTGGTTATCAAAAATGAAGAGTATTTTG
AGTTCGTGCAGAATAGGAATAACGGTTCTTCTCTGCCAGAAACGGGAGGCCATCACCATCATCACCACTA
ACGGATCCGCGATCGTGGCGCGCCACCTGGTGGCCGGCCGGTACCACGCGTGCGCGCTGATCCGGCTGCT
AACAAAGCCCGAAAGGAAGCTGAGTTGGCTGCTGCCACCGCTGAGCAATAACTAGCATAACCCCTTGGGG
CCTCTAAACGGGTCTTGAGGGGTTTTTTGCTGAAAGGAGGAACTATATCCGGATATCCACAGGACGGGTG
TGGTCGCCATGATCGCGTAGTCGATAGTGGCTCCAAGTAGCGAAGCGAGCAGGACTGGGCGGCGGCCAAA
GCGGTCGGACAGTGCTCCGAGAACGGGTGCGCATAGAAATTGCATCAACGCATATAGCGCTAGCAGCACG
CCATAGTGACTGGCGATGCTGTCGGAATGGACGATATCCCGCAAGAGGCCCGGCAGTACCGGCATAACCA
AGCCTATGCCTACAGCATCCAGGGTGACGGTGCCGAGGATGACGATGAGCGC
Features (pLannotate 1.2.2; 14 found; start..end, strand, type, name):
     63..91      -  promoter       tet promoter: E. coli promoter for tetracycline efflux protein gene
    204..308     +  promoter       AmpR promoter: bla
    309..1169    +  CDS            AmpR: β-lactamase; bla; confers resistance to ampicillin, carbenicillin, and related antibiotics
   1340..1928    +  rep_origin     ori: high-copy-number ColE1/pMB1/pBR322/pUC origin of replication
   2114..2253    -  misc_feature   bom: basis of mobility region from pBR322
   2355..2546    -  CDS            rop: Rop protein, which maintains plasmids at low copy number; rop
   2563..2943    +  CDS            YPB1_ECOLX: Protein predicted: Swiss-Prot protein existence level 4. From Escherichia coli.
   3185..4085    -  CDS            TcR (fragment): tetracycline efflux protein; tet; confers resistance to tetracycline
   4107..4125    +  promoter       T7 promoter: promoter for bacteriophage T7 RNA polymerase
   4214..4236    +  RBS            RBS: efficient ribosome binding site from bacteriophage T7 gene 10 (Olins and Rangwala, 1989)
   4244..8143    +  CDS            cas12a: CS12A_FRATN - Also known as cpf1 From Francisella tularensis subsp. novicida (strain U112).
   8255..8304    +  CDS            SET1 (fragment): solubility-enhancement tag derived from T7 phage gene 10B
   8312..8359    +  terminator     T7 terminator: transcription terminator for bacteriophage T7 RNA polymerase
   8385..15      -  CDS            TcR (fragment) (across the origin): tetracycline efflux protein; tet; confers resistance to tetracycline
