[The description below was written by a language model from this plasmid's Addgene catalogue record and pLannotate feature annotations shown in this document.]
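Description:
pJCC_039 FnCas12a is a bacterial expression plasmid built on the p2CT backbone from the UC Berkeley MacroLab, with a total size of 8,662 bp. It is a pBR322-style vector: it replicates from a ColE1/pMB1-type origin and retains the bom mobility region and the rop gene. The catalogue lists it as high copy, although rop is normally associated with reduced copy number. Selection is by ampicillin through the bla β-lactamase gene under its own promoter. The tetracycline resistance gene appears only as fragments on either side of the expression cassette, consistent with the cassette having been inserted into that locus, so tetracycline resistance should not be expected to be functional.

The payload is the coding sequence for Cas12a (Cpf1) from Francisella novicida, an RNA-guided DNA endonuclease. It is placed downstream of a T7 promoter and the phage T7 gene 10 ribosome binding site and followed by a T7 terminator, so expression requires a host that supplies T7 RNA polymerase. According to the catalogue, the protein carries a C-terminal sortase A sorting motif followed by a 6xHis tag. The His tag allows nickel-affinity purification, and the sorting motif allows sortase-mediated ligation of a peptide or label to the C terminus. Neither tag was picked up as a separate feature by the automated annotation. The short "SET1" fragment just upstream of the terminator is probably residual T7 gene 10-derived vector sequence rather than a functional solubility tag. The insert derives in part from an earlier MBP-FnCas12a expression plasmid. The construct is intended for producing recombinant FnCas12a, and the associated work examined how Cas12a forms double-strand DNA breaks.
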