Addgene plasmid #171666: pJCC_039 FnCas12a
Purpose: For bacterial expression of FnCas12a with a C-terminal sorting motif and His tag
Depositing lab: Jennifer Doudna. Depositing organization: University of California, Berkeley. Publication: CRISPR-Cas12a exploits R-loop asymmetry to form double-strand breaks. Cofsky JC, Karandur D, Huang CJ, Witte IP, Kuriyan J, Doudna JA. Elife. 2020 Jun 10;9. pii: 55143. doi: 10.7554/eLife.55143. PubMed 32519675.
Backbone
  Vector backbone: p2CT
  Backbone manufacturer: UC Berkeley MacroLab
  Backbone size w/o insert (bp): 4717
  Total vector size (bp): 8662
  Vector type: Bacterial Expression
Growth in bacteria
  Bacterial resistance: Ampicillin, 100 μg/mL
  Growth temperature: 37°C
  Growth strain: DH5alpha
  Copy number: High Copy
Gene/Insert
  Gene/Insert name: FnCas12a (alt name: FnCpf1)
  Species: Francisella novicida
  Insert size (bp): 3945
  Tag / fusion protein: sortase A sorting motif (C terminal on insert); 6X His (C terminal on insert)
Resource information
  A portion of this plasmid was derived from a plasmid made by: Addgene plasmid 113432 (pMBP-FnCas12a)
Terms and licenses: Academic/Nonprofit Terms; Industry Terms: Not Available to Industry
How to cite: pJCC_039 FnCas12a was a gift from Jennifer Doudna (Addgene plasmid # 171666 ; http://n2t.net/addgene:171666 ; RRID:Addgene_171666)
